Addgene plasmid #92225: pBEST-p70a-UTR1-deGFP Y35TAG-6xHis-T500
Purpose: Expression of deGFP mutant Y35TAG for ncAA incoporation using the p70a promoter and UTR1
Depositing lab: Lital Alfonta. Depositing organization: Ben-Gurion University. Publication: Tuning of Recombinant Protein Expression in Escherichia coli by Manipulating Transcription, Translation Initiation Rates, and Incorporation of Noncanonical Amino Acids. Schlesinger O, Chemla Y, Heltberg M, Ozer E, Marshall R, Noireaux V, Jensen MH, Alfonta L. ACS Synth Biol. 2017 Mar 9. doi: 10.1021/acssynbio.7b00019. PubMed 28230975.
Backbone
  Vector backbone: pBEST
  Backbone manufacturer: Promega
  Backbone size w/o insert (bp): 2530
  Total vector size (bp): 3232
  Vector type: Bacterial Expression, Synthetic Biology ; Cell Free Protein Synthesis (CFPS)
Growth in bacteria
  Bacterial resistance: Ampicillin, 100 μg/mL
  Growth temperature: 37°C
  Growth strain: DH5alpha
  Copy number: High Copy
Gene/Insert
  Gene/Insert name: deGFP Y35TAG (alt name: eGFP-Del6-229 Y35TAG)
  Species: Synthetic
  Insert size (bp): 702
  Mutation: Residue Y35 mutated into TAG (Amber) stop codon for ncAA incorporation
  Promoter: p70a
  Tag / fusion protein: 6xHis (C terminal on backbone)
  Cloning method: Restriction Enzyme; 5′ cloning site NcoI (not destroyed); 3′ cloning site XbaI (not destroyed)
  Sequencing primers: 5′ GTGAAGACTATCGCACCATCAG; 3′ GATAAAGAAGACAGTCATAAGTGC
Resource information
  A portion of this plasmid was derived from a plasmid made by: Vincent Noireaux
Terms and licenses: Academic/Nonprofit Terms; Industry Terms: Not Available to Industry
Depositor comments: Additional reference: Shin, J., and Noireaux, V. (2010) Efficient cell-free expression with the endogenous E. Coli RNA polymerase and sigma factor 70. J. Biol. Eng. 4, 8.
How to cite: pBEST-p70a-UTR1-deGFP Y35TAG-6xHis-T500 was a gift from Lital Alfonta (Addgene plasmid # 92225 ; http://n2t.net/addgene:92225 ; RRID:Addgene_92225)
