[The description below was written by a language model from this plasmid's Addgene catalogue record and pLannotate feature annotations shown in this document.]
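Description:
pBEST-p70a-UTR1-deGFP Y35TAG-6xHis-T500 is a small (about 3.2 kb) bacterial expression plasmid built on the pBEST backbone and intended both for expression in Escherichia coli and for cell-free protein synthesis. It replicates from a high-copy ColE1/pUC-type origin and is selected with ampicillin through a β-lactamase gene driven by its native bla promoter. A short tetracycline-resistance fragment annotated downstream of the insert appears to be a non-functional backbone remnant.

The payload is deGFP, a truncated EGFP variant (eGFP-Del6-229), in which the codon for tyrosine 35 has been replaced by an amber TAG stop codon. Full-length fluorescent protein is therefore made only when the amber codon is suppressed, typically by an orthogonal tRNA/synthetase pair charging a noncanonical amino acid; that machinery is not encoded on this plasmid. A C-terminal 6xHis tag lies after the suppression site, so it is present only on read-through product and allows its purification or detection. Transcription is driven by p70a, a promoter used by the endogenous E. coli RNA polymerase with sigma factor 70. The annotation tool did not label the promoter itself but did detect a lambda phage-derived fragment spanning the sequence origin, immediately upstream of the expression cassette. Translation initiation is provided by UTR1, which corresponds to the annotated strong ribosome binding site from phage T7 gene 10. The T500 named in the construct is presumably the transcription terminator, though it is not annotated. The software's "(3-F)Tyr-EGFP" label is simply its closest match to the GFP coding sequence. The plasmid serves as a fluorescent reporter for measuring and tuning noncanonical amino acid incorporation and expression strength.
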