Features (pLannotate 1.2.2; 7 found; start..end, strand, type, name):
    231..253     +  RBS            RBS: efficient ribosome binding site from bacteriophage T7 gene 10 (Olins and Rangwala, 1989)
    263..934     +  CDS            (3-F)Tyr-EGFP: (3-F)Tyr-EGFP is a basic (constitutively fluorescent) green fluorescent protein published in 2004, derived from Aequorea victoria.
   1004..1135    +  CDS            TcR (fragment): tetracycline efflux protein; tet; confers resistance to tetracycline
   1315..1903    -  rep_origin     ori: high-copy-number ColE1/pMB1/pBR322/pUC origin of replication
   2074..2934    -  CDS            AmpR: β-lactamase; bla; confers resistance to ampicillin, carbenicillin, and related antibiotics
   2935..3039    -  promoter       AmpR promoter: bla
   3141..202     +  CDS            O (fragment) (across the origin): VRPO_LAMBD - Protein inferred from homology: Swiss-Prot protein existence level 3. Necessary for the bidirectional replication of DNA. It interacts with the ori (origin of replication) region of the genome during the initiation of replication. From Escherichia phage lambda (Bacteriophage lambda).
>Addgene plasmid #92225 | pBEST-p70a-UTR1-deGFP Y35TAG-6xHis-T500 | addgene full sequence | sequence record 197052 | Addgene NGS Result
AGAAGACCTGACCGCCGCAGAGTGGATGTTTGACATGGTGAAGACTATCGCACCATCAGCCAGAAAACCG
AATTTTGCTGGGTGGGCTAACGATATCCGCCTGATGCGTGAACGTGACGGACGTAACCACCGCGACATGT
GTGTGCTGTTCCGCTGGGCATGCTGAGCTAACACCGTGCGTGTTGACAATTTTACCTCTGGCGGTGATAA
TGGTTGCAGCTAGCAATAATTTTGTTTAACTTTAAGAAGGAGATATACCATGGAGCTTTTCACTGGCGTT
GTTCCCATCCTGGTCGAGCTGGACGGCGACGTAAACGGCCACAAGTTCAGCGTGTCCGGCGAGGGCGAGG
GCGATGCCACCTAGGGCAAGCTGACCCTGAAGTTCATCTGCACCACCGGCAAGCTGCCCGTGCCCTGGCC
CACCCTCGTGACCACCCTGACCTACGGCGTGCAGTGCTTCAGCCGCTACCCCGACCACATGAAGCAGCAC
GACTTCTTCAAGTCCGCCATGCCCGAAGGCTACGTCCAGGAGCGCACCATCTTCTTCAAGGACGACGGCA
ACTACAAGACCCGCGCCGAGGTGAAGTTCGAGGGCGACACCCTGGTGAACCGCATCGAGCTGAAGGGCAT
CGACTTCAAGGAGGACGGCAACATCCTGGGGCACAAGCTGGAGTACAACTACAACAGCCACAACGTCTAT
ATCATGGCCGACAAGCAGAAGAACGGCATCAAGGTGAACTTCAAGATCCGCCACAACATCGAGGACGGCA
GCGTGCAGCTCGCCGACCACTACCAGCAGAACACCCCCATCGGCGACGGCCCCGTGCTGCTGCCCGACAA
CCACTACCTGAGCACCCAGTCCGCCCTGAGCAAAGACCCCAACGAGAAGCGCGATCACATGGTCCTGCTG
GAGTTCGTGACCGCCGCCGGGATCTCTAGAGTGCACCACCACCACCATCACGTGTAACTCGAGCAAAGCC
CGCCGAAAGGCGGGCTTTTCTGTGTCGACCGATGCCCTTGAGAGCCTTCAACCCAGTCAGCTCCTTCCGG
TGGGCGCGGGGCATGACTATCGTCGCCGCACTTATGACTGTCTTCTTTATCATGCAACTCGTAGGACAGG
TGCCGGCAGCGCTCTTCCGCTTCCTCGCTCACTGACTCGCTGCGCTCGGTCGTTCGGCTGCGGCGAGCGG
TATCAGCTCACTCAAAGGCGGTAATACGGTTATCCACAGAATCAGGGGATAACGCAGGAAAGAACATGTG
AGCAAAAGGCCAGCAAAAGGCCAGGAACCGTAAAAAGGCCGCGTTGCTGGCGTTTTTCCATAGGCTCCGC
CCCCCTGACGAGCATCACAAAAATCGACGCTCAAGTCAGAGGTGGCGAAACCCGACAGGACTATAAAGAT
ACCAGGCGTTTCCCCCTGGAAGCTCCCTCGTGCGCTCTCCTGTTCCGACCCTGCCGCTTACCGGATACCT
GTCCGCCTTTCTCCCTTCGGGAAGCGTGGCGCTTTCTCATAGCTCACGCTGTAGGTATCTCAGTTCGGTG
TAGGTCGTTCGCTCCAAGCTGGGCTGTGTGCACGAACCCCCCGTTCAGCCCGACCGCTGCGCCTTATCCG
GTAACTATCGTCTTGAGTCCAACCCGGTAAGACACGACTTATCGCCACTGGCAGCAGCCACTGGTAACAG
GATTAGCAGAGCGAGGTATGTAGGCGGTGCTACAGAGTTCTTGAAGTGGTGGCCTAACTACGGCTACACT
AGAAGAACAGTATTTGGTATCTGCGCTCTGCTGAAGCCAGTTACCTTCGGAAAAAGAGTTGGTAGCTCTT
GATCCGGCAAACAAACCACCGCTGGTAGCGGTGGTTTTTTTGTTTGCAAGCAGCAGATTACGCGCAGAAA
AAAAGGATCTCAAGAAGATCCTTTGATCTTTTCTACGGGGTCTGACGCTCAGTGGAACGAAAACTCACGT
TAAGGGATTTTGGTCATGAGATTATCAAAAAGGATCTTCACCTAGATCCTTTTAAATTAAAAATGAAGTT
TTAAATCAATCTAAAGTATATATGAGTAAACTTGGTCTGACAGTTACCAATGCTTAATCAGTGAGGCACC
TATCTCAGCGATCTGTCTATTTCGTTCATCCATAGTTGCCTGACTCCCCGTCGTGTAGATAACTACGATA
CGGGAGGGCTTACCATCTGGCCCCAGTGCTGCAATGATACCGCGAGACCCACGCTCACCGGCTCCAGATT
TATCAGCAATAAACCAGCCAGCCGGAAGGGCCGAGCGCAGAAGTGGTCCTGCAACTTTATCCGCCTCCAT
CCAGTCTATTAATTGTTGCCGGGAAGCTAGAGTAAGTAGTTCGCCAGTTAATAGTTTGCGCAACGTTGTT
GCCATTGCTACAGGCATCGTGGTGTCACGCTCGTCGTTTGGTATGGCTTCATTCAGCTCCGGTTCCCAAC
GATCAAGGCGAGTTACATGATCCCCCATGTTGTGCAAAAAAGCGGTTAGCTCCTTCGGTCCTCCGATCGT
TGTCAGAAGTAAGTTGGCCGCAGTGTTATCACTCATGGTTATGGCAGCACTGCATAATTCTCTTACTGTC
ATGCCATCCGTAAGATGCTTTTCTGTGACTGGTGAGTACTCAACCAAGTCATTCTGAGAATAGTGTATGC
GGCGACCGAGTTGCTCTTGCCCGGCGTCAACACGGGATAATACCGCGCCACATAGCAGAACTTTAAAAGT
GCTCATCATTGGAAAACGTTCTTCGGGGCGAAAACTCTCAAGGATCTTACCGCTGTTGAGATCCAGTTCG
ATGTAACCCACTCGTGCACCCAACTGATCTTCAGCATCTTTTACTTTCACCAGCGTTTCTGGGTGAGCAA
AAACAGGAAGGCAAAATGCCGCAAAAAAGGGAATAAGGGCGACACGGAAATGTTGAATACTCATACTCTT
CCTTTTTCAATATTATTGAAGCATTTATCAGGGTTATTGTCTCATGAGCGGATACATATTTGAATGTATT
TAGAAAAATAAACAAATAGGGGTTCCGCGCACATTTCCCCGAAAAGTGCCACCTGACGTCTAAGAAACCA
TTATTATCATGACATTAACCTATAAAAATAGGCGTATCACGAGGCCCTTTCGTCTTCAAGAATTCTGGCG
AATCCTCTGACCAGCCAGAAAACGACCTTTCTGTGGTGAAACCGGATGCTGCAATTCAGAGCGCCAGCAA
GTGGGGGACAGC
